Addgene plasmid #132216: pDONR221_SLC4A9
Purpose: Gateway entry clone with codon-optimized ORF sequence for subcloning into custom expression vectors
Depositing lab: RESOLUTE Consortium & Giulio Superti-Furga. Depositing organization: CeMM Research Center for Molecular Medicine. Publication: The RESOLUTE consortium: unlocking SLC transporters for drug discovery. Superti-Furga G, Lackner D, Wiedmer T, Ingles-Prieto A, Barbosa B, Girardi E, Goldmann U, Gurtl B, Klavins K, Klimek C, Lindinger S, Lineiro-Retes E, Muller AC, Onstein S, Redinger G, Reil D, Sedlyarov V, Wolf G, Crawford M, Everley R, ... Steppan CM. Nat Rev Drug Discov. 2020 Jul;19(7):429-430. doi: 10.1038/d41573-020-00056-6. PubMed 32265506.
Backbone
  Vector backbone: pDONR221
  Backbone manufacturer: Thermo Fisher Scientific
  Backbone size w/o insert (bp): 2550
  Vector type: Mammalian Expression
Growth in bacteria
  Bacterial resistance: Kanamycin, 50 μg/mL
  Growth temperature: 37°C
  Growth strain: Stbl3
  Copy number: High Copy
Gene/Insert
  Gene/Insert name: SLC4A9 (alt name: AE4)
  Species: H. sapiens (human)
  Insert size (bp): 2949
  Entrez Gene: SLC4A9 (a.k.a. AE4)
  Cloning method: Gateway Cloning
  Sequencing primers: 5′ M13-fwd; 3′ M13-rev
Terms and licenses: Academic/Nonprofit Terms; Industry Terms
Depositor comments: For more information on the full Resolute plasmid collection, please see www.addgene.org/depositor-collections/re-solute/. Please provide your feedback on this plasmid to the RESOLUTE consortium by filling out their RESOLUTE repository feedback form: https://forms.office.com/Pages/ResponsePage.aspx?id=0e05yklzmkS7rjFGQL4N7z4feCLQvEJAmVcOCM_u885UN1JJRko0Ukg4TVQwNTZLOUxPQVJWT1NHUCQlQCN0PWcu
How to cite: pDONR221_SLC4A9 was a gift from RESOLUTE Consortium & Giulio Superti-Furga (Addgene plasmid # 132216 ; http://n2t.net/addgene:132216 ; RRID:Addgene_132216)
