[The description below was written by a language model from this plasmid's Addgene catalogue record and pLannotate feature annotations shown in this document.]
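Description:
pDONR221_SLC4A9 is a Gateway entry clone built on the pDONR221 backbone, carrying a codon-optimized open reading frame for human SLC4A9 (also called AE4), a solute carrier family member annotated as a probable apical anion exchanger of the kidney cortex. The sequenced plasmid is about 5.5 kb, with a 2,949 bp insert. It is propagated in E. coli through a high-copy ColE1/pUC-type origin and selected with kanamycin through an aminoglycoside phosphotransferase (KanR) gene. Although the catalogue lists the vector type as mammalian expression, the feature table shows no eukaryotic promoter or polyadenylation signal. The plasmid is therefore a cloning intermediate rather than an expression vector in its own right.

The SLC4A9 coding sequence sits between attL1 and attL2 sites, the recombination sites left after a BP reaction into the donor vector. These sites allow LR Clonase to transfer the ORF directionally into any attR-containing destination vector, which then supplies the promoter, tags and selection markers for the chosen host system. Upstream of attL1 lie the rrnB T1 and T2 transcription terminators, which shield the insert from read-through transcription in bacteria. A T7 promoter lies just beyond attL2, oriented back toward the insert. Short lacI and lacZα fragments detected by annotation appear to be backbone remnants without functional significance. M13 forward and reverse primer sites flank the cassette for sequence verification.

The plasmid belongs to a consortium collection of solute carrier transporter clones and is intended as a source of the ORF for subcloning into custom expression vectors. The record does not say whether the ORF retains a stop codon or carries any tag.
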