Features (pLannotate 1.2.2; 10 found; start..end, strand, type, name):
    121..213     +  CDS            lacI (fragment): lac repressor; lacI; The lac repressor binds to the lac operator to inhibit transcription in E. coli. This inhibition can be relieved by adding lactose or isopropyl-β-D-thiogalactopyranoside (IPTG).
    268..295     -  terminator     rrnB T2 terminator: transcription terminator T2 from the E. coli rrnB gene
    427..470     +  terminator     rrnB T1 terminator: Escherichia coli rrnB; transcription terminator T1 from the E. coli rrnB gene
    517..553     -  CDS            lacZα (fragment): LacZα fragment of β-galactosidase; lacZ fragment
    569..668     +  protein_bind   attL1: mutant version of attL; recombination site for the Gateway® LR reaction LR Clonase™
    674..3622    +  CDS            SLC4A9: B3A4_HUMAN - Also known as AE4, SBC5. Experimental evidence at transcript level: Swiss-Prot protein existence level 2. Probable apical anion exchanger of the kidney cortex. From Homo sapiens (Human).
   3624..3723    -  protein_bind   attL2: mutant version of attL; recombination site for the Gateway® LR reaction LR Clonase™
   3741..3759    -  promoter       T7 promoter: promoter for bacteriophage T7 RNA polymerase
   3893..4702    +  CDS            KanR: aminoglycoside phosphotransferase; aph(3')-Ia; confers resistance to kanamycin in bacteria or G418 (Geneticin®) in eukaryotes
   4849..5437    +  rep_origin     ori: high-copy-number ColE1/pMB1/pBR322/pUC origin of replication
>Addgene plasmid #132216 | pDONR221_SLC4A9 | addgene full sequence | sequence record 261922 | Addgene NGS Result
CTTTCCTGCGTTATCCCCTGATTCTGTGGATAACCGTATTACCGCCTTTGAGTGAGCTGATACCGCTCGC
CGCAGCCGAACGACCGAGCGCAGCGAGTCAGTGAGCGAGGAAGCGGAAGAGCGCCCAATACGCAAACCGC
CTCTCCCCGCGCGTTGGCCGATTCATTAATGCAGCTGGCACGACAGGTTTCCCGACTGGAAAGCGGGCAG
TGAGCGCAACGCAATTAATACGCGTACCGCTAGCCAGGAAGAGTTTGTAGAAACGCAAAAAGGCCATCCG
TCAGGATGGCCTTCTGCTTAGTTTGATGCCTGGCAGTTTATGGCGGGCGTCCTGCCCGCCACCCTCCGGG
CCGTTGCTTCACAACGTTCAAATCCGCTCCCGGCGGATTTGTCCTACTCAGGAGAGCGTTCACCGACAAA
CAACAGATAAAACGAAAGGCCCAGTCTTCCGACTGAGCCTTTCGTTTTATTTGATGCCTGGCAGTTCCCT
ACTCTCGCGTTAACGCTAGCATGGATGTTTTCCCAGTCACGACGTTGTAAAACGACGGCCAGTCTTAAGC
TCGGGCCCCAAATAATGATTTTATTTTGACTGATAGTGACCTGTTCGTTGCAACACATTGATGAGCAATG
CTTTTTTATAATGCCAACTTTGTACAAAAAAGCAGGCTCCACCATGGAGATGAAGCTGCCAGGACAGGAG
GGATTCGAGGCAAGCTCCGCCCCAAGGAACATCCCAAGCGGAGAGCTGGACTCCAATCCTGATCCAGGAA
CCGGACCATCCCCTGACGGACCTTCTGATACAGAGAGCAAGGAGCTGGGCGTGCCCAAGGACCCTCTGCT
GTTTATCCAGCTGAACGAGCTGCTGGGATGGCCACAGGCCCTGGAGTGGAGAGAGACCGGATCTAGCTCC
GCCAGCCTGCTGCTGGATATGGGCGAGATGCCCTCCATCACCCTGTCTACACACCTGCATCACCGGTGGG
TGCTGTTCGAGGAGAAGCTGGAGGTGGCAGCAGGCAGATGGTCTGCCCCACACGTGCCCACCCTGGCCCT
GCCATCCCTGCAGAAGCTGAGGTCTCTGCTGGCAGAGGGACTGGTGCTGCTGGACTGCCCTGCACAGAGC
CTGCTGGAGCTGGTGGAGCAGGTGACAAGGGTGGAGTCCCTGTCTCCTGAGCTGAGGGGACAGCTGCAGG
CCCTGCTGCTGCAGCGCCCACAGCACTACAATCAGACCACAGGAACCAGGCCATGCTGGGGAAGCACACA
CCCCAGAAAGGCATCCGATAACGAGGAGGCACCACTGAGGGAGCAGTGTCAGAATCCTCTGAGACAGAAG
CTGCCCCCTGGAGCAGAGGCAGGAACCGTGCTGGCAGGAGAGCTGGGCTTTCTGGCACAGCCTCTGGGAG
CCTTCGTGAGGCTGAGGAACCCAGTGGTGCTGGGATCCCTGACAGAGGTGAGCCTGCCCTCCCGGTTCTT
TTGCCTGCTGCTGGGCCCTTGTATGCTGGGCAAGGGCTATCACGAGATGGGAAGAGCAGCAGCCGTGCTG
CTGTCTGACCCACAGTTCCAGTGGTCTGTGCGGAGAGCCAGCAATCTGCACGACCTGCTGGCCGCCCTGG
ATGCCTTTCTGGAGGAGGTGACCGTGCTGCCACCAGGCCGGTGGGATCCCACAGCCAGAATCCCTCCACC
CAAGTGTCTGCCTTCTCAGCACAAGAGGCTGCCAAGCCAGCAGAGGGAGATCAGAGGACCTGCAGTGCCA
AGGCTGACCAGCGCCGAGGACAGGCACAGACACGGACCACACGCACACTCCCCAGAGCTGCAGAGGACAG
GCCGCCTGTTCGGAGGACTGATCCAGGATGTGAGGCGCAAGGTGCCCTGGTACCCTTCCGACTTTCTGGA
TGCCCTGCACCTGCAGTGCTTCTCTGCCGTGCTGTACATCTATCTGGCCACCGTGACAAACGCCATCACC
TTTGGCGGACTGCTGGGCGACGCAACAGATGGAGCCCAGGGCGTGCTGGAGTCCTTTCTGGGAACCGCAG
TGGCAGGAGCAGCATTCTGTCTGATGGCCGGCCAGCCACTGACCATCCTGTCTAGCACAGGCCCCGTGCT
GGTGTTCGAGAGGCTGCTGTTTAGCTTCTCCCGCGACTACAGCCTGGATTATCTGCCCTTTAGGCTGTGG
GTGGGCATCTGGGTGGCCACCTTCTGCCTGGTGCTGGTGGCAACAGAGGCAAGCGTGCTGGTGAGGTACT
TCACCCGCTTCACAGAGGAGGGCTTTTGTGCCCTGATCTCCCTGATCTTCATCTACGACGCCGTGGGCAA
GATGCTGAATCTGACCCACACATATCCTATCCAGAAGCCAGGCTCCTCTGCCTACGGATGCCTGTGCCAG
TATCCAGGACCAGGAGGAAACGAGAGCCAGTGGATCAGGACCCGCCCCAAGGACAGAGACGATATCGTGA
GCATGGATCTGGGCCTGATCAATGCATCCCTGCTGCCTCCACCAGAGTGCACCAGGCAGGGAGGACACCC
AAGGGGACCAGGCTGTCACACAGTGCCTGATATCGCCTTCTTTTCCCTGCTGCTGTTCCTGACCTCTTTC
TTTTTCGCCATGGCCCTGAAGTGCGTGAAGACATCCCGGTTTTTCCCATCTGTGGTGAGAAAGGGCCTGA
GCGACTTTAGCTCCGTGCTGGCAATCCTGCTGGGATGTGGACTGGATGCCTTTCTGGGCCTGGCCACCCC
TAAGCTGATGGTGCCAAGGGAGTTCAAGCCTACACTGCCAGGAAGGGGATGGCTGGTGTCTCCCTTTGGC
GCCAACCCTTGGTGGTGGAGCGTGGCAGCCGCCCTGCCCGCCCTGCTGCTGTCCATCCTGATCTTCATGG
ACCAGCAGATCACCGCCGTGATCCTGAATCGGATGGAGTACAGACTGCAGAAGGGCGCCGGCTTTCACCT
GGATCTGTTCTGCGTGGCCGTGCTGATGCTGCTGACCAGCGCCCTGGGACTGCCTTGGTATGTGAGCGCC
ACAGTGATCTCCCTGGCCCACATGGACTCTCTGCGGAGAGAGAGCAGGGCATGTGCACCAGGAGAGAGGC
CTAACTTCCTGGGAATCCGGGAGCAGAGACTGACCGGCCTGGTGGTGTTTATCCTGACAGGCGCCTCCAT
CTTTCTGGCCCCTGTGCTGAAGTTCATCCCTATGCCAGTGCTGTACGGCATCTTTCTGTATATGGGCGTG
GCCGCCCTGTCTAGCATCCAGTTCACCAATAGGGTGAAGCTGCTGCTGATGCCAGCCAAGCACCAGCCAG
ACCTGCTGCTGCTGAGGCACGTGCCACTGACCAGAGTGCACCTGTTCACAGCAATCCAGCTGGCATGCCT
GGGACTGCTGTGGATCATCAAGAGCACACCTGCCGCCATCATCTTCCCACTGATGCTGCTGGGACTGGTG
GGCGTGAGGAAGGCCCTGGAGCGCGTGTTTTCCCCACAGGAGCTGCTGTGGCTGGATGAGCTGATGCCCG
AGGAGGAGCGGAGCATCCCAGAGAAGGGACTGGAGCCTGAGCACTCTTTTAGCGGCTCCGACTCTGAGGA
TTCTGAGCTGATGTACCAGCCCAAGGCCCCTGAGATCAACATCAGCGTGAATGACCCAGCTTTCTTGTAC
AAAGTTGGCATTATAAGAAAGCATTGCTTATCAATTTGTTGCAACGAACAGGTCACTATCAGTCAAAATA
AAATCATTATTTGCCATCCAGCTGATATCCCCTATAGTGAGTCGTATTACATGGTCATAGCTGTTTCCTG
GCAGCTCTGGCCCGTGTCTCAAAATCTCTGATGTTACATTGCACAAGATAAAAATATATCATCATGAACA
ATAAAACTGTCTGCTTACATAAACAGTAATACAAGGGGTGTTATGAGCCATATTCAACGGGAAACGTCGA
GGCCGCGATTAAATTCCAACATGGATGCTGATTTATATGGGTATAAATGGGCTCGCGATAATGTCGGGCA
ATCAGGTGCGACAATCTATCGCTTGTATGGGAAGCCCGATGCGCCAGAGTTGTTTCTGAAACATGGCAAA
GGTAGCGTTGCCAATGATGTTACAGATGAGATGGTCAGACTAAACTGGCTGACGGAATTTATGCCTCTTC
CGACCATCAAGCATTTTATCCGTACTCCTGATGATGCATGGTTACTCACCACTGCGATCCCCGGAAAAAC
AGCATTCCAGGTATTAGAAGAATATCCTGATTCAGGTGAAAATATTGTTGATGCGCTGGCAGTGTTCCTG
CGCCGGTTGCATTCGATTCCTGTTTGTAATTGTCCTTTTAACAGCGATCGCGTATTTCGTCTCGCTCAGG
CGCAATCACGAATGAATAACGGTTTGGTTGATGCGAGTGATTTTGATGACGAGCGTAATGGCTGGCCTGT
TGAACAAGTCTGGAAAGAAATGCATAAACTTTTGCCATTCTCACCGGATTCAGTCGTCACTCATGGTGAT
TTCTCACTTGATAACCTTATTTTTGACGAGGGGAAATTAATAGGTTGTATTGATGTTGGACGAGTCGGAA
TCGCAGACCGATACCAGGATCTTGCCATCCTATGGAACTGCCTCGGTGAGTTTTCTCCTTCATTACAGAA
ACGGCTTTTTCAAAAATATGGTATTGATAATCCTGATATGAATAAATTGCAGTTTCATTTGATGCTCGAT
GAGTTTTTCTAATCAGAATTGGTTAATTGGTTGTAACACTGGCAGAGCATTACGCTGACTTGACGGGACG
GCGCAAGCTCATGACCAAAATCCCTTAACGTGAGTTACGCGTCGTTCCACTGAGCGTCAGACCCCGTAGA
AAAGATCAAAGGATCTTCTTGAGATCCTTTTTTTCTGCGCGTAATCTGCTGCTTGCAAACAAAAAAACCA
CCGCTACCAGCGGTGGTTTGTTTGCCGGATCAAGAGCTACCAACTCTTTTTCCGAAGGTAACTGGCTTCA
GCAGAGCGCAGATACCAAATACTGTTCTTCTAGTGTAGCCGTAGTTAGGCCACCACTTCAAGAACTCTGT
AGCACCGCCTACATACCTCGCTCTGCTAATCCTGTTACCAGTGGCTGCTGCCAGTGGCGATAAGTCGTGT
CTTACCGGGTTGGACTCAAGACGATAGTTACCGGATAAGGCGCAGCGGTCGGGCTGAACGGGGGGTTCGT
GCACACAGCCCAGCTTGGAGCGAACGACCTACACCGAACTGAGATACCTACAGCGTGAGCTATGAGAAAG
CGCCACGCTTCCCGAAGGGAGAAAGGCGGACAGGTATCCGGTAAGCGGCAGGGTCGGAACAGGAGAGCGC
ACGAGGGAGCTTCCAGGGGGAAACGCCTGGTATCTTTATAGTCCTGTCGGGTTTCGCCACCTCTGACTTG
AGCGTCGATTTTTGTGATGCTCGTCAGGGGGGCGGAGCCTATGGAAAAACGCCAGCAACGCGGCCTTTTT
ACGGTTCCTGGCCTTTTGCTGGCCTTTTGCTCACATGTT
