>Addgene plasmid #132216 | pDONR221_SLC4A9 | depositor partial sequence | sequence record 253832 | Codon-optimized ORF of SLC4A9
ATGGAGATGAAGCTGCCAGGACAGGAGGGATTCGAGGCAAGCTCCGCCCCAAGGAACATCCCAAGCGGAG
AGCTGGACTCCAATCCTGATCCAGGAACCGGACCATCCCCTGACGGACCTTCTGATACAGAGAGCAAGGA
GCTGGGCGTGCCCAAGGACCCTCTGCTGTTTATCCAGCTGAACGAGCTGCTGGGATGGCCACAGGCCCTG
GAGTGGAGAGAGACCGGATCTAGCTCCGCCAGCCTGCTGCTGGATATGGGCGAGATGCCCTCCATCACCC
TGTCTACACACCTGCATCACCGGTGGGTGCTGTTCGAGGAGAAGCTGGAGGTGGCAGCAGGCAGATGGTC
TGCCCCACACGTGCCCACCCTGGCCCTGCCATCCCTGCAGAAGCTGAGGTCTCTGCTGGCAGAGGGACTG
GTGCTGCTGGACTGCCCTGCACAGAGCCTGCTGGAGCTGGTGGAGCAGGTGACAAGGGTGGAGTCCCTGT
CTCCTGAGCTGAGGGGACAGCTGCAGGCCCTGCTGCTGCAGCGCCCACAGCACTACAATCAGACCACAGG
AACCAGGCCATGCTGGGGAAGCACACACCCCAGAAAGGCATCCGATAACGAGGAGGCACCACTGAGGGAG
CAGTGTCAGAATCCTCTGAGACAGAAGCTGCCCCCTGGAGCAGAGGCAGGAACCGTGCTGGCAGGAGAGC
TGGGCTTTCTGGCACAGCCTCTGGGAGCCTTCGTGAGGCTGAGGAACCCAGTGGTGCTGGGATCCCTGAC
AGAGGTGAGCCTGCCCTCCCGGTTCTTTTGCCTGCTGCTGGGCCCTTGTATGCTGGGCAAGGGCTATCAC
GAGATGGGAAGAGCAGCAGCCGTGCTGCTGTCTGACCCACAGTTCCAGTGGTCTGTGCGGAGAGCCAGCA
ATCTGCACGACCTGCTGGCCGCCCTGGATGCCTTTCTGGAGGAGGTGACCGTGCTGCCACCAGGCCGGTG
GGATCCCACAGCCAGAATCCCTCCACCCAAGTGTCTGCCTTCTCAGCACAAGAGGCTGCCAAGCCAGCAG
AGGGAGATCAGAGGACCTGCAGTGCCAAGGCTGACCAGCGCCGAGGACAGGCACAGACACGGACCACACG
CACACTCCCCAGAGCTGCAGAGGACAGGCCGCCTGTTCGGAGGACTGATCCAGGATGTGAGGCGCAAGGT
GCCCTGGTACCCTTCCGACTTTCTGGATGCCCTGCACCTGCAGTGCTTCTCTGCCGTGCTGTACATCTAT
CTGGCCACCGTGACAAACGCCATCACCTTTGGCGGACTGCTGGGCGACGCAACAGATGGAGCCCAGGGCG
TGCTGGAGTCCTTTCTGGGAACCGCAGTGGCAGGAGCAGCATTCTGTCTGATGGCCGGCCAGCCACTGAC
CATCCTGTCTAGCACAGGCCCCGTGCTGGTGTTCGAGAGGCTGCTGTTTAGCTTCTCCCGCGACTACAGC
CTGGATTATCTGCCCTTTAGGCTGTGGGTGGGCATCTGGGTGGCCACCTTCTGCCTGGTGCTGGTGGCAA
CAGAGGCAAGCGTGCTGGTGAGGTACTTCACCCGCTTCACAGAGGAGGGCTTTTGTGCCCTGATCTCCCT
GATCTTCATCTACGACGCCGTGGGCAAGATGCTGAATCTGACCCACACATATCCTATCCAGAAGCCAGGC
TCCTCTGCCTACGGATGCCTGTGCCAGTATCCAGGACCAGGAGGAAACGAGAGCCAGTGGATCAGGACCC
GCCCCAAGGACAGAGACGATATCGTGAGCATGGATCTGGGCCTGATCAATGCATCCCTGCTGCCTCCACC
AGAGTGCACCAGGCAGGGAGGACACCCAAGGGGACCAGGCTGTCACACAGTGCCTGATATCGCCTTCTTT
TCCCTGCTGCTGTTCCTGACCTCTTTCTTTTTCGCCATGGCCCTGAAGTGCGTGAAGACATCCCGGTTTT
TCCCATCTGTGGTGAGAAAGGGCCTGAGCGACTTTAGCTCCGTGCTGGCAATCCTGCTGGGATGTGGACT
GGATGCCTTTCTGGGCCTGGCCACCCCTAAGCTGATGGTGCCAAGGGAGTTCAAGCCTACACTGCCAGGA
AGGGGATGGCTGGTGTCTCCCTTTGGCGCCAACCCTTGGTGGTGGAGCGTGGCAGCCGCCCTGCCCGCCC
TGCTGCTGTCCATCCTGATCTTCATGGACCAGCAGATCACCGCCGTGATCCTGAATCGGATGGAGTACAG
ACTGCAGAAGGGCGCCGGCTTTCACCTGGATCTGTTCTGCGTGGCCGTGCTGATGCTGCTGACCAGCGCC
CTGGGACTGCCTTGGTATGTGAGCGCCACAGTGATCTCCCTGGCCCACATGGACTCTCTGCGGAGAGAGA
GCAGGGCATGTGCACCAGGAGAGAGGCCTAACTTCCTGGGAATCCGGGAGCAGAGACTGACCGGCCTGGT
GGTGTTTATCCTGACAGGCGCCTCCATCTTTCTGGCCCCTGTGCTGAAGTTCATCCCTATGCCAGTGCTG
TACGGCATCTTTCTGTATATGGGCGTGGCCGCCCTGTCTAGCATCCAGTTCACCAATAGGGTGAAGCTGC
TGCTGATGCCAGCCAAGCACCAGCCAGACCTGCTGCTGCTGAGGCACGTGCCACTGACCAGAGTGCACCT
GTTCACAGCAATCCAGCTGGCATGCCTGGGACTGCTGTGGATCATCAAGAGCACACCTGCCGCCATCATC
TTCCCACTGATGCTGCTGGGACTGGTGGGCGTGAGGAAGGCCCTGGAGCGCGTGTTTTCCCCACAGGAGC
TGCTGTGGCTGGATGAGCTGATGCCCGAGGAGGAGCGGAGCATCCCAGAGAAGGGACTGGAGCCTGAGCA
CTCTTTTAGCGGCTCCGACTCTGAGGATTCTGAGCTGATGTACCAGCCCAAGGCCCCTGAGATCAACATC
AGCGTGAAT
